>Addgene plasmid #80488 | pAAVS1-P-MCS | addgene full sequence | sequence record 399765 | Addgene NGS Result
ATTCTATTCTGGGGGGTGGGGTGGGGCAGGACAGCAAGGGGGAGGATTGGGAAGACAATAGCAGGCATGC
TGGGGATGCGGTGGGCTCTATGGACTAGTATTAATTAAATCTAGAAGTCGACAGTACTAAGCTTTGACAG
AAAAGCCCCATCCTTAGGCCTCCTCCTTCCTAGTCTCCTGATATTGGGTCTAACCCCCACCTCCTGTTAG
GCAGATTCCTTATCTGGTGACACACCCCCATTTCCTGGAGCCATCTCTCTCCTTGCCAGAACCTCTAAGG
TTTGCTTACGATGGAGCCAGAGAGGATCCTGGGAGGGAGAGCTTGGCAGGGGGTGGGAGGGAAGGGGGGG
ATGCGTGACCTGCCCGGTTCTCAGTGGCCACCCTGCGCTACCCTCTCCCAGAACCTGAGCTGCTCTGACG
CGGCTGTCTGGTGCGTTTCACTGATCCTGGTGCTGCAGCTTCCTTACACTTCCCAAGAGGAGAAGCAGTT
TGGAAAAACAAAATCAGAATAAGTTGGTCCTGAGTTCTAACTTTGGCTCTTCACCTTTCTAGTCCCCAAT
TTATATTGTTCCTCCGTGCGTCAGTTTTACCTGTGAGATAAGGCCAGTAGCCAGCCCCGTCCTGGCAGGG
CTGTGGTGAGGAGGGGGGTGTCCGTGTGGAAAACTCCCTTTGTGAGAATGGTGCGTCCTAGGTGTTCACC
AGGTCGTGGCCGCCTCTACTCCCTTTCTCTTTCTCCATCCTTCTTTCCTTAAAGAGTCCCCAGTGCTATC
TGGGACATATTCCTCCGCCCAGAGCAGGGTCCCGCTTCCCTAAGGCCCTGCTCTGGGCTTCTGGGTTTGA
GTCCTTGGCAAGCCCAGGAGAGGCGCTCAGGCTTCCCTGTCCCCCTTCCTCGTCCACCATCTCATGCCCC
TGGCTCTCCTGCCCCTTCCCTACAGGGGTTCCTGGCTCTGCTCTAGCGATCGCCAATTCGCCCTATAGTG
AGTCGTATTACAATTCACTGGCCGTCGTTTTACAACGTCGTGACTGGGAAAACCCTGGCGTTACCCAACT
TAATCGCCTTGCAGCACATCCCCCTTTCGCCAGCTGGCGTAATAGCGAAGAGGCCCGCACCGATCGCCCT
TCCCAACAGTTGCGCAGCCTGAATGGCGAATGGG
[124 nt withheld, positions 1155-1278]
C
[91 nt withheld, positions 1280-1370]
A
[49 nt withheld, positions 1372-1420]
CCTTTGACGTTGGAGTCCACGTTCTTT
[37 nt withheld, positions 1448-1484]
ACCCTATCTCGGTCTATTCTTTTGATTTATAAGGGATTTTGCCGATTTCGGCCTATTGGTTAAAAAATGA
GCTGATTTAACAAAAATTTAACGCGAATTTTAACAAAATATTAACGCTTACAATTTAGGTGGCACTTTTC
GGGGAAATGTGCGCGGAACCCCTATTTGTTTATTTTTCTAAATACATTCAAATATGTATCCGCTCATGAG
ACAATAACCCTGATAAATGCTTCAATAATATTGAAAAAGGAAGAGTATGAGTATTCAACATTTCCGTGTC
GCCCTTATTCCCTTTTTTGCGGCATTTTGCCTTCCTGTTTTTGCTCACCCAGAAACGCTGGTGAAAGTAA
AAGATGCTGAAGATCAGTTGGGTGCACGAGTGGGTTACATCGAACTGGATCTCAACAGCGGTAAGATCCT
TGAGAGTTTTCGCCCCGAAGAACGTTTTCCAATGATGAGCACTTTTAAAGTTCTGCTATGTGGCGCGGTA
TTATCCCGTATTGACGCCGGGCAAGAGCAACTCGGTCGCCGCATACACTATTCTCAGAATGACTTGGTTG
AGTACTCACCAGTCACAGAAAAGCATCTTACGGATGGCATGACAGTAAGAGAATTATGCAGTGCTGCCAT
AACCATGAGTGATAACACTGCGGCCAACTTACTTCTGACAACGATCGGAGGACCGAAGGAGCTAACCGCT
TTTTTGCACAACATGGGGGATCATGTAACTCGCCTTGATCGTTGGGAACCGGAGCTGAATGAAGCCATAC
CAAACGACGAGCGTGACACCACGATGCCTGTAGCAATGGCAACAACGTTGCGCAAACTATTAACTGGCGA
ACTACTTACTCTAGCTTCCCGGCAACAATTAATAGACTGGATGGAGGCGGATAAAGTTGCAGGACCACTT
CTGCGCTCGGCCCTTCCGGCTGGCTGGTTTATTGCTGATAAATCTGGAGCCGGTGAGCGTGGGTCTCGCG
GTATCATTGCAGCACTGGGGCCAGATGGTAAGCCCTCCCGTATCGTAGTTATCTACACGACGGGGAGTCA
GGCAACTATGGATGAACGAAATAGACAGATCGCTGAGATAGGTGCCTCACTGATTAAGCATTGGTAACTG
TCAGACCAAGTTTACTCATATATACTTTAGATTGATTTAAAACTTCATTTTTAATTTAAAAGGATCTAGG
TGAAGATCCTTTTTGATAATCTCATGACCAAAATCCCTTAACGTGAGTTTTCGTTCCACTGAGCGTCAAA
CCCCGTAGAAAAGATCAAAGGATCTTCTTGAGATCCTTTTTTTCTGCGCGTAATCTGCTGCTTGCAAACA
AAAAAACCACCGCTACCAGCGGTGGTTTGTTTGCCGGATCAAGAGCTACCAACTCTTTTTCCGAAGGTAA
CTGGCTTCAGCAGAGCGCAGATACCAAATACTGTTCTTCTAGTGTAGCCGTAGTTAGGCCACCACTTCAA
GAACTCTGTAGCACCGCCTACATACCTCGCTCTGCTAATCCTGTTACCAGTGGCTGCTGCCAGTGGCGAT
AAGTCGTGTCTTACCGGGTTGGACTCAAGACGATAGTTACCGGATAAGGCGCAGCGGTCGGGCTGAACGG
GGGGTTCGTGCACACAGCCCAGCTTGGAGCGAACGACCTACACCGAACTGAGATACCTACAGCGTGAGCT
ATGAGAAAGCGCCACGCTTCCCGAAGGGAGAAAGGCGGACAGGTATCCGGTAAGCGGCAGGGTCGGAACA
GGAGAGCGCACGAGGGAGCTTCCAGGGGGAAACGCCTGGTATCTTTATAGTCCTGTCGGGTTTCGCCACC
TCTGACTTGAGCGTCGATTTTTGTGATGCTCGTCAGGGGGGCGGAGCCTATGGAAAAACGCCAGCAACGC
GGCCTTTTTACGGTTCCTGGCCTTTTGCTGGCCTTTTGCTCACATGTTCTTTCCTGCGTTATCCCCTGAT
TCTGTGGATAACCGTATTACCGCCTTTGAGTGAGCTGATACCGCTCGCCGCAGCCGAACGACCGAGCGCA
GCGAGTCAGTGAGCGAGGAAGCGGAAGAGCGCCCAATACGCAAACCGCCTCTCCCCGCGCGTTGGCCGAT
TCATTAATGCAGCTGGCACGACAGGTTTCCCGACTGGAAAGCGGGCAGTGAGCGCAACGCAATTAATGTG
AGTTAGCTCACTCATTAGGCACCCCAGGCTTTACACTTTATGCTTCCGGCTCGTATGTTGTGTGGAATTG
TGAGCGGATAACAATTTCACACAGGAAACAGCTATGACCATGATTACGCCAAGCTCGAAATTAACCCTCA
CTAAAGGGAACAAAAGCTGTGCTTTCTCTGACCAGCATTCTCTCCCCTGGGCCTGTGCCGCTTTCTGTCT
GCAGCTTGTGGCCTGGGTCACCTCTACGGCTGGCCCAGATCCTTCCCTGCCGCCTCCTTCAGGTTCCGTC
TTCCTCCACTCCCTCTTCCCCTTGCTCTCTGCTGTGTTGCTGCCCAAGGATGCTCTTTCCGGAGCACTTC
CTTCTCGGCGCTGCACCACGTGATGTCCTCTGAGCGGATCCTCCCCGTGTCTGGGTCCTCTCCGGGCATC
TCTCCTCCCTCACCCAACCCCATGCCGTCTTCACTCGCTGGGTTCCCTTTTCCTTCTCCTTCTGGGGCCT
GTGCCATCTCTCGTTTCTTAGGATGGCCTTCTCCGACGGATGTCTCCCTTGCGTCCCGCCTCCCCTTCTT
GTAGGCCTGCATCATCACCGTTTTTCTGGACAACCCCAAAGTACCCCGTCTCCCTGGCTTTAGCCACCTC
TCCATCCTCTTGCTTTCTTTGCCTGGACACCCCGTTCTCCTGTGGATTCGGGTCACCTCTCACTCCTTTC
ATTTGGGCAGCTCCCCTACCCCCCTTACCTCTCTAGTCTGTGCTAGCTCTTCCAGCCCCCTGTCATGGCA
TCTTCCAGGGGTCCGAGAGCTCAGCTAGTCTTCTTCCTCCAACCCGGGCCCCTATGTCCACTTCAGGACA
GCATGTTTGCTGCCTCCAGGGATCCTGTGTCCCCGAGCTGGGACCACCTTATATTCCCAGGGCCGGTTAA
TGTGGCTCTGGTTCTGGGTACTTTTATCTGTCCCCTCCACCCCACAGTGGGGCAAGCTTCTGACCTCTTC
TCTTCCTCCCACAGGGCCTCGAGAGATCTGGCAGCGGAGAGGGCAGAGGAAGTCTTCTAACATGCGGTGA
CGTGGAGGAGAATCCCGGCCCTAGGCTCGAGATGACCGAGTACAAGCCCACGGTGCGCCTCGCCACCCGC
GACGACGTCCCCAGGGCCGTACGCACCCTCGCCGCCGCGTTCGCCGACTACCCCGCCACGCGCCACACCG
TCGATCCGGACCGCCACATCGAGCGGGTCACCGAGCTGCAAGAACTCTTCCTCACGCGCGTCGGGCTCGA
CATCGGCAAGGTGTGGGTCGCGGACGACGGCGCCGCGGTGGCGGTCTGGACCACGCCGGAGAGCGTCGAA
GCGGGGGCGGTGTTCGCCGAGATCGGCCCGCGCATGGCCGAGTTGAGCGGTTCCCGGCTGGCCGCGCAGC
AACAGATGGAAGGCCTCCTGGCGCCGCACCGGCCCAAGGAGCCCGCGTGGTTCCTGGCCACCGTCGGCGT
CTCGCCCGACCACCAGGGCAAGGGTCTGGGCAGCGCCGTCGTGCTCCCCGGAGTGGAGGCGGCCGAGCGC
GCCGGGGTGCCCGCCTTCCTGGAGACCTCCGCGCCCCGCAACCTCCCCTTCTACGAGCGGCTCGGCTTCA
CCGTCACCGCCGACGTCGAGGTGCCCGAAGGACCGCGCACCTGGTGCATGACCCGCAAGCCCGGTGCCTG
ATCTAGAGGGCCCGTTTAAACCCGCTGATCAGCCTCGACTGTGCCTTCTAGTTGCCAGCCATCTGTTGTT
TGCCCCTCCCCCGTGCCTTCCTTGACCCTGGAAGGTGCCACTCCCACTGTCCTTTCCTAATAAAATGAGG
AAATTGCATCGCATTGTCTGAGTAGGTGTC
Features (pLannotate 1.2.2; 16 found; start..end, strand, type, name):
    296..825     +  misc_feature   HA-R: right homology arm from the adeno-associated virus integration site (AAVS1) within intron 1 of the human PPP1R12C gene
    972..990     -  promoter       T7 promoter: promoter for bacteriophage T7 RNA polymerase
    993..1150    +  CDS            lacZα (fragment): LacZα fragment of β-galactosidase; lacZ fragment
   1155..1583    +  rep_origin     f1 ori (sequence partly withheld): f1 bacteriophage origin of replication; arrow indicates direction of (+) strand synthesis
   1636..1740    +  promoter       AmpR promoter: bla
   1741..2601    +  CDS            AmpR: β-lactamase; bla; confers resistance to ampicillin, carbenicillin, and related antibiotics
   2772..3360    +  rep_origin     ori: high-copy-number ColE1/pMB1/pBR322/pUC origin of replication
   3543..3635    +  CDS            lacI (fragment): lac repressor; lacI; The lac repressor binds to the lac operator to inhibit transcription in E. coli. This inhibition can be relieved by adding lactose or isopropyl-β-D-thiogalactopyranoside (IPTG).
   3648..3669    +  protein_bind   CAP binding site: CAP binding activates transcription in the presence of cAMP. E. coli catabolite activator protein
   3684..3714    +  promoter       lac promoter: promoter for the E. coli lac operon
   3722..3738    +  protein_bind   lac operator: The lac repressor binds to the lac operator to inhibit transcription in E. coli. This inhibition can be relieved by adding lactose or isopropyl-β-D-thiogalactopyranoside (IPTG). lac repressor encoded by lacI
   3783..3801    +  promoter       T3 promoter: promoter for bacteriophage T3 RNA polymerase
   3814..4617    +  misc_feature   HA-L: left homology arm from the adeno-associated virus integration site (AAVS1) within intron 1 of the human PPP1R12C gene
   4624..4649    +  misc_feature   SA: splice acceptor site
   4736..5335    +  CDS            PuroR: puromycin N-acetyltransferase; pac from Streptomyces alboniger; confers resistance to puromycin
   5373..93      +  polyA_signal   bGH poly(A) signal (across the origin): bovine growth hormone polyadenylation signal
