[The description below was written by a language model from this plasmid's Addgene catalogue record and pLannotate feature annotations shown in this document.]
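Description:
pAAVS1-P-MCS is an empty donor backbone for homology-directed insertion of transgenes into the human AAVS1 safe-harbour locus, which lies within intron 1 of the PPP1R12C gene. It is built on pBluescript and is propagated in E. coli as a high-copy plasmid through its ColE1/pUC-type origin, with ampicillin selection from the β-lactamase gene. Other pBluescript remnants are also present: an f1 origin, lac promoter/operator and lacZα fragments, and T3 and T7 promoters flanking the targeting cassette. The sequenced record is about 5.5 kb.

The targeting cassette is bracketed by a left homology arm (HA-L) and a right homology arm (HA-R) derived from AAVS1. Immediately downstream of HA-L sits a promoter-less selection unit: a splice acceptor, a T2A peptide (stated in the catalogue entry but not separately annotated in the feature table), the puromycin N-acetyltransferase coding sequence and a bovine growth hormone polyadenylation signal. Because this unit has no promoter of its own, puromycin resistance should arise mainly when the cassette integrates correctly and is spliced into the endogenous PPP1R12C transcript, which enriches for on-target events over random integrants. The multiple cloning site is not annotated either. It presumably lies between the poly(A) signal and HA-R, and would accept a user's expression cassette by restriction cloning; no promoter or insert is supplied. The depositor notes that the T2 protospacer sequence was deleted from HA-R, which would be expected to keep a nuclease directed to that site from cutting the donor or the repaired allele. The associated work concerns consistent transgene expression in human iPSCs and their differentiated derivatives.
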