Addgene plasmid #80488: pAAVS1-P-MCS
Purpose: (Empty Backbone) donor vector for AAVS1 targeting (puromycin selection) with multiple cloning site
Depositing lab: Knut Woltjen. Depositing organization: Kyoto University, Center for iPS Cell Research and Application. Publication: Engineering the AAVS1 locus for consistent and scalable transgene expression in human iPSCs and their differentiated derivatives. Oceguera-Yanez F, Kim SI, Matsumoto T, Tan GW, Xiang L, Hatani T, Kondo T, Ikeya M, Yoshida Y, Inoue H, Woltjen K. Methods. 2015 Dec 18. pii: S1046-2023(15)30181-X. doi: 10.1016/j.ymeth.2015.12.012. PubMed 26707206.
Backbone
  Vector backbone: pBluescript
  Backbone size (bp): 3000
  Modifications to backbone: Homology arms for AAVS1; promoter-less SA-T2A-puro selection cassette; MCS
  Vector type: Mammalian Expression ; donor vector (human)
  Selectable markers: Puromycin
Growth in bacteria
  Bacterial resistance: Ampicillin, 100 μg/mL
  Growth temperature: 37°C
  Growth strain: DH5alpha
  Copy number: High Copy
Gene/Insert
  Cloning method: Restriction Enzyme
Terms and licenses: Academic/Nonprofit Terms; Industry Terms: Not Available to Industry
Depositor comments: Deleted T2 protospacer sequence in HA-R
How to cite: pAAVS1-P-MCS was a gift from Knut Woltjen (Addgene plasmid # 80488 ; http://n2t.net/addgene:80488 ; RRID:Addgene_80488)
