>Addgene plasmid #80488 | pAAVS1-P-MCS | addgene partial sequence | sequence record 153693 | T3 5'-GCAATTAACCCTCACTAAAGG-3'
AGCATTCTCTCCCCTGGGCCTGTGCCGCTTTCTGTCTGCAGCTTGTGGCCTGGGTCACCTCTACGGCTGG
CCCAGATCCTTCCCTGCCGCCTCCTTCAGGTTCCGTCTTCCTCCACTCCCTCTTCCCCTTGCTCTCTGCT
GTGTTGCTGCCCAAGGATGCTCTTTCCGGAGCACTTCCTTCTCGGCGCTGCACCACGTGATGTCCTCTGA
GCGGATCCTCCCCGTGTCTGGGTCCTCTCCGGGCATCTCTCCTCCCTCACCCAACCCCATGCCGTCTTCA
CTCGCTGGGTTCCCTTTTCCTTCTCCTTCTGGGGCCTGTGCCATCTCTCGTTTCTTAGGATGGCCTTCTC
CGACGGATGTCTCCCTTGCGTCCCGCCTCCCCTTCTTGTAGGCCTGCATCATCACCGTTTTTCTGGACAA
CCCCAAAGTACCCCGTCTCCCTGGCTTTAGCCACCTCTCCATCCTCTTGCTTTCTTTGCCTGGACACCCC
GTTCTCCTGTGGATTCGGGTCACCTCTCACTCCTTTCATTTGGGCAGCTCCCCTACCCCCCTTACCTCTC
TAGTCTGTGCTAGCTCTTCCAGCCCCCTGTCATGGCATCTTCCAGGGGTCCGAGAGCTCAGCTAGTCTTC
TTCCTCCAACCCGGGCCCCTATGTCCACTTCAGGACAGCATGTTTGCTGCCTCCAGGGATCCTGTGTCCC
CGAGCTGGGACCACCTTATATTCCCAGGGCCGGTTAATGTGGCTCTGGTTCTGGGTACTTTTATCTGTCC
CCTCCACCCCACAGTGGGGCAAGCTTCTGACCTCTTCTCTTCCTCCCACA
