>Addgene plasmid #80488 | pAAVS1-P-MCS | addgene partial sequence | sequence record 153694 | T7 5'-TAATACGACTCACTATAGGG-3'
CTGTGGGAAGGGGCAGGAGAGCCAGGGGCATGAGATGGTGGACGAGGAAGGGGGACAGGGAAGCCTGAGC
GCCTCTCCTGGGCTTGCCAAGGACTCAAACCCAGAAGCCCAGAGCAGGGCCTTAGGGAAGCGGGACCCTG
CTCTGGGCGGAGGAATATGTCCCAGATAGCACTGGGGACTCTTTAAGGAAAGAAGGATGGAGAAAGAGAA
AGGGAGTAGAGGCGGCCACGACCTGGTGAACACCTAGGACGCACCATTCTCACAAAGGGAGTTTTCCACA
CGGACACCCCCCTCCTCACCACAGCCCTGCCAGGACGGGGCTGGCTACTGGCCTTATCTCACAGGTAAAA
CTGACGCACGGAGGAACAATATAAATTGGGGACTAGAAAGGTGAAGAGCCAAAGTTAGAACTCAGGACCA
ACTTATTCTGATTTTGTTTTTCCAAACTGCTTCTCCTCTTGGGAAGTGTAAGGAAGCTGCAGCACCAGGA
TCAGTGAAACGCACCAGACAGCCGCGTCAGAGCAGCTCAGGTTCTGGGAGAGGGTAGCGCAGGGTGGCCA
CTGAGAACCGGGCAGGTCACGCATCCCCCCCTTCCCTCCCACCCCCTGCCAAGCTCTCCCTCCCAGGATC
CTCTCTGGCTCCATCGTAAGCAAACCTTAGAGGTTCTGGCAAGGAGAGAGATGGCTCCAGGAAATGGGGG
TGTGTCACCAGATAAGGAATCTGCCTAACAGGAGGTGGGGGTTAGACCCAATATCAGGAGACTAGGAAGG
AGGAGGCCTAAGGATGGGGCTTTTCTGTCAAAGCTTAGTACTGTCGACTTCTAGATTTAAT
