>Addgene plasmid #80488 | pAAVS1-P-MCS | addgene partial sequence | sequence record 155338 | BGH-rev 5'-TAGAAGGCACAGTCGAGG-3'
AGCCGAGCCGCTCGTAGAAGGGGAGGTTGCGGGGCGCGGAGGTCTCCAGGAAGGCGGGCACCCCGGCGCG
CTCGGCCGCCTCCACTCCGGGGAGCACGACGGCGCTGCCCAGACCCTTGCCCTGGTGGTCGGGCGAGACG
CCGACGGTGGCCAGGAACCACGCGGGCTCCTTGGGCCGGTGCGGCGCCAGGAGGCCTTCCATCTGTTGCT
GCGCGGCCAGCCGGGAACCGCTCAACTCGGCCATGCGCGGGCCGATCTCGGCGAACACCGCCCCCGCTTC
GACGCTCTCCGGCGTGGTCCAGACCGCCACCGCGGCGCCGTCGTCCGCGACCCACACCTTGCCGATGTCG
AGCCCGACGCGCGTGAGGAAGAGTTCTTGCAGCTCGGTGACCCGCTCGATGTGGCGGTCCGGATCGACGG
TGTGGCGCGTGGCGGGGTAG
